>Addgene plasmid #128065 | pShuttle-CMV-GFP | addgene full sequence | sequence record 255181 | Addgene NGS Result
TTAATTAACATCATCAATAATATACCTTATTTTGGATTGAAGCCAATATGATAATGAGGGGGTGGAGTTT
GTGACGTGGCGCGGGGCGTGGGAACGGGGCGGGTGACGTAGTAGTGTGGCGGAAGTGTGATGTTGCAAGT
GTGGCGGAACACATGTAAGCGACGGATGTGGCAAAAGTGACGTTTTTGGTGTGCGCCGGTGTACACAGGA
AGTGACAATTTTCGCGCGGTTTTAGGCGGATGTTGTAGTAAATTTGGGCGTAACCGAGTAAGATTTGGCC
ATTTTCGCGGGAAAACTGAATAAGAGGAAGTGAAATCTGAATAATTTTGTGTTACTCATAGCGCGTAATA
CTGGTACCGCGGCCGCCTCGAGTCTAGAGATTAATAGTAATCAATTACGGGGTCATTAGTTCATAGCCCA
TATATGGAGTTCCGCGTTACATAACTTACGGTAAATGGCCCGCCTGGCTGACCGCCCAACGACCCCCGCC
CATTGACGTCAATAATGACGTATGTTCCCATAGTAACGCCAATAGGGACTTTCCATTGACGTCAATGGGT
GGAGTATTTACGGTAAACTGCCCACTTGGCAGTACATCAAGTGTATCATATGCCAAGTACGCCCCCTATT
GACGTCAATGACGGTAAATGGCCCGCCTGGCATTATGCCCAGTACATGACCTTATGGGACTTTCCTACTT
GGCAGTACATCTACGTATTAGTCATCGCTATTACCATGGTGATGCGGTTTTGGCAGTACATCAATGGGCG
TGGATAGCGGTTTGACTCACGGGGATTTCCAAGTCTCCACCCCATTGACGTCAATGGGAGTTTGTTTTGG
CACCAAAATCAACGGGACTTTCCAAAATGTCGTAACAACTCCGCCCCATTGACGCAAATGGGCGGTAGGC
GTGTACGGTGGGAGGTCTATATAAGCAGAGCTGGTTTAGTGAACCGTCAGATCCGCTAGCGCTACCGGTC
GCCACCATGGTGAGCAAGGGCGAGGAGCTGTTCACCGGGGTGGTGCCCATCCTGGTCGAGCTGGACGGCG
ACGTAAACGGCCACAAGTTCAGCGTGTCCGGCGAGGGCGAGGGCGATGCCACCTACGGCAAGCTGACCCT
GAAGTTCATCTGCACCACCGGCAAGCTGCCCGTGCCCTGGCCCACCCTCGTGACCACCCTGACCTACGGC
GTGCAGTGCTTCAGCCGCTACCCCGACCACATGAAGCAGCACGACTTCTTCAAGTCCGCCATGCCCGAAG
GCTACGTCCAGGAGCGCACCATCTTCTTCAAGGACGACGGCAACTACAAGACCCGCGCCGAGGTGAAGTT
CGAGGGCGACACCCTGGTGAACCGCATCGAGCTGAAGGGCATCGACTTCAAGGAGGACGGCAACATCCTG
GGGCACAAGCTGGAGTACAACTACAACAGCCACAACGTCTATATCATGGCCGACAAGCAGAAGAACGGCA
TCAAGGTGAACTTCAAGATCCGCCACAACATCGAGGACGGCAGCGTGCAGCTCGCCGACCACTACCAGCA
GAACACCCCCATCGGCGACGGCCCCGTGCTGCTGCCCGACAACCACTACCTGAGCACCCAGTCCGCCCTG
AGCAAAGACCCCAACGAGAAGCGCGATCACATGGTCCTGCTGGAGTTCGTGACCGCCGCCGGGATCACTC
TCGGCATGGACGAGCTGTACAAGTCCGGACTCAGATCTGGGCGTGGTTAAGGGTGGGAAAGAATATATAA
GGTGGGGGTCTTATGTAGTTTTGTATCTGTTTTGCAGCAGCCGCCGCCGCCATGAGCACCAACTCGTTTG
ATGGAAGCATTGTGAGCTCATATTTGACAACGCGCATGCCCCCATGGGCCGGGGTGCGTCAGAATGTGAT
GGGCTCCAGCATTGATGGTCGCCCCGTCCTGCCCGCAAACTCTACTACCTTGACCTACGAGACCGTGTCT
GGAACGCCGTTGGAGACTGCAGCCTCCGCCGCCGCTTCAGCCGCTGCAGCCACCGCCCGCGGGATTGTGA
CTGACTTTGCTTTCCTGAGCCCGCTTGCAAGCAGTGCAGCTTCCCGTTCATCCGCCCGCGATGACAAGTT
GACGGCTCTTTTGGCACAATTGGATTCTTTGACCCGGGAACTTAATGTCGTTTCTCAGCAGCTGTTGGAT
CTGCGCCAGCAGGTTTCTGCCCTGAAGGCTTCCTCCCCTCCCAATGCGGTTTAAAACATAAATAAAAAAC
CAGACTCTGTTTGGATTTGGATCAAGCAAGTGTCTTGCTGTCTTTATTTAGGGGTTTTGCGCGCGCGGTA
GGCCCGGGACCAGCGGTCTCGGTCGTTGAGGGTCCTGTGTATTTTTTCCAGGACGTGGTAAAGGTGACTC
TGGATGTTCAGATACATGGGCATAAGCCCGTCTCTGGGGTGGAGGTAGCACCACTGCAGAGCTTCATGCT
GCGGGGTGGTGTTGTAGATGATCCAGTCGTAGCAGGAGCGCTGGGCGTGGTGCCTAAAAATGTCTTTCAG
TAGCAAGCTGATTGCCAGGGGCAGGCCCTTGGTGTAAGTGTTTACAAAGCGGTTAAGCTGGGATGGGTGC
ATACGTGGGGATATGAGATGCATCTTGGACTGTATTTTTAGGTTGGCTATGTTCCCAGCCATATCCCTCC
GGGGATTCATGTTGTGCAGAACCACCAGCACAGTGTATCCGGTGCACTTGGGAAATTTGTCATGTAGCTT
AGAAGGAAATGCGTGGAAGAACTTGGAGACGCCCTTGTGACCTCCAAGATTTTCCATGCATTCGTCCATA
ATGATGGCAATGGGCCCACGGGCGGCGGCCTGGGCGAAGATATTTCTGGGATCACTAACGTCATAGTTGT
GTTCCAGGATGAGATCGTCATAGGCCATTTTTACAAAGCGCGGGCGGAGGGTGCCAGACTGCGGTATAAT
GGTTCCATCCGGCCCAGGGGCGTAGTTACCCTCACAGATTTGCATTTCCCACGCTTTGAGTTCAGATGGG
GGGATCATGTCTACCTGCGGGGCGATGAAGAAAACGGTTTCCGGGGTAGGGGAGATCAGCTGGGAAGAAA
GCAGGTTCCTGAGCAGCTGCGACTTACCGCAGCCGGTGGGCCCGTAAATCACACCTATTACCGGCTGCAA
CTGGTAGTTAAGAGAGCTGCAGCTGCCGTCATCCCTGAGCAGGGGGGCCACTTCGTTAAGCATGTCCCTG
ACTCGCATGTTTTCCCTGACCAAATCCGCCAGAAGGCGCTCGCCGCCCAGCGATAGCAGTTCTTGCAAGG
AAGCAAAGTTTTTCAACGGTTTGAGACCGTCCGCCGTAGGCATGCTTTTGAGCGTTTGACCAAGCAGTTC
CAGGCGGTCCCACAGCTCGGTCACCTGCTCTACGGCATCTCGATCCAGCATATCTCCTCGTTTCGCGGGT
TGGGGCGGCTTTCGCTGTACGGCAGTAGTCGGTGCTCGTCCAGACGGGCCAGGGTCATGTCTTTCCACGG
GCGCAGGGTCCTCGTCAGCGTAGTCTGGGTCACGGTGAAGGGGTGCGCTCCGGGCTGCGCGCTGGCCAGG
GTGCGCTTGAGGCTGGTCCTGCTGGTGCTGAAGCGCTGCCGGTCTTCGCCCTGCGCGTCGGCCAGGTAGC
ATTTGACCATGGTGTCATAGTCCAGCCCCTCCGCGGCGTGGCCCTTGGCGCGCAGCTTGCCCTTGGAGGA
GGCGCCGCACGAGGGGCAGTGCAGACTTTTGAGGGCGTAGAGCTTGGGCGCGAGAAATACCGATTCCGGG
GAGTAGGCATCCGCGCCGCAGGCCCCGCAGACGGTCTCGCATTCCACGAGCCAGGTGAGCTCTGGCCGTT
CGGGGTCAAAAACCAGGTTTCCCCCATGCTTTTTGATGCGTTTCTTACCTCTGGTTTCCATGAGCCGGTG
TCCACGCTCGGTGACGAAAAGGCTGTCCGTGTCCCCGTATACAGACTTGAGAGGGAGTTTAAACGAATTC
AATAGCTTGTTGCATGGGCGGCGATATAAAATGCAAGGTGCTGCTCAAAAAATCAGGCAAAGCCTCGCGC
AAAAAAGAAAGCACATCGTAGTCATGCTCATGCAGATAAAGGCAGGTAAGCTCCGGAACCACCACAGAAA
AAGACACCATTTTTCTCTCAAACATGTCTGCGGGTTTCTGCATAAACACAAAATAAAATAACAAAAAAAC
ATTTAAACATTAGAAGCCTGTCTTACAACAGGAAAAACAACCCTTATAAGCATAAGACGGACTACGGCCA
TGCCGGCGTGACCGTAAAAAAACTGGTCACCGTGATTAAAAAGCACCACCGACAGCTCCTCGGTCATGTC
CGGAGTCATAATGTAAGACTCGGTAAACACATCAGGTTGATTCACATCGGTCAGTGCTAAAAAGCGACCG
AAATAGCCCGGGGGAATACATACCCGCAGGCGTAGAGACAACATTACAGCCCCCATAGGAGGTATAACAA
AATTAATAGGAGAGAAAAACACATAAACACCTGAAAAACCCTCCTGCCTAGGCAAAATAGCACCCTCCCG
CTCCAGAACAACATACAGCGCTTCCACAGCGGCAGCCATAACAGTCAGCCTTACCAGTAAAAAAGAAAAC
CTATTAAAAAAACACCACTCGACACGGCACCAGCTCAATCAGTCACAGTGTAAAAAAGGGCCAAGTGCAG
AGCGAGTATATATAGGACTAAAAAATGACGTAACGGTTAAAGTCCACAAAAAACACCCAGAAAACCGCAC
GCGAACCTACGCCCAGAAACGAAAGCCAAAAAACCCACAACTTCCTCAAATCGTCACTTCCGTTTTCCCA
CGTTACGTCACTTCCCATTTTAAGAAAACTACAATTCCCAACACATACAAGTTACTCCGCCCTAAAACCT
ACGTCACCCGCCCCGTTCCCACGCCCCGCGCCACGTCACAAACTCCACCCCCTCATTATCATATTGGCTT
CAATCCAAAATAAGGTATATTATTGATGATGTTAATTAACATGCATGGATCCATATGCGGTGTGAAATAC
CGCACAGATGCGTAAGGAGAAAATACCGCATCAGGCGCTCTTCCGCTTCCTCGCTCACTGACTCGCTGCG
CTCGGTCGTTCGGCTGCGGCGAGCGGTATCAGCTCACTCAAAGGCGGTAATACGGTTATCCACAGAATCA
GGGGATAACGCAGGAAAGAACATGTGAGCAAAAGGCCAGCAAAAGGCCAGGAACCGTAAAAAGGCCGCGT
TGCTGGCGTTTTTCCATAGGCTCCGCCCCCCTGACGAGCATCACAAAAATCGACGCTCAAGTCAGAGGTG
GCGAAACCCGACAGGACTATAAAGATACCAGGCGTTTCCCCCTGGAAGCTCCCTCGTGCGCTCTCCTGTT
CCGACCCTGCCGCTTACCGGATACCTGTCCGCCTTTCTCCCTTCGGGAAGCGTGGCGCTTTCTCATAGCT
CACGCTGTAGGTATCTCAGTTCGGTGTAGGTCGTTCGCTCCAAGCTGGGCTGTGTGCACGAACCCCCCGT
TCAGCCCGACCGCTGCGCCTTATCCGGTAACTATCGTCTTGAGTCCAACCCGGTAAGACACGACTTATCG
CCACTGGCAGCAGCCACTGGTAACAGGATTAGCAGAGCGAGGTATGTAGGCGGTGCTACAGAGTTCTTGA
AGTGGTGGCCTAACTACGGCTACACTAGAAGGACAGTATTTGGTATCTGCGCTCTGCTGAAGCCAGTTAC
CTTCGGAAAAAGAGTTGGTAGCTCTTGATCCGGCAAACAAACCACCGCTGGTAGCGGTGGTTTTTTTGTT
TGCAAGCAGCAGATTACGCGCAGAAAAAAAGGATCTCAAGAAGATCCTTTGATCTTTTCTACGGGGTCTG
ACGCTCAGTGGAACGAAAACTCACGTTAAGGGATTTTGGTCATGAGATTATCAAAAAGGATCTTCACCTA
GATCCTTTTAAATTAAAAATGAAGTTTTAAATCAATCTAAAGTATATATGAGTAAACTTGGTCTGACAGT
TACCAATGCTTAATCAGTGAGGCACCTATCTCAGCGATCTGTCTATTTCGTTCATCCATAGTTGCCTGAC
TCCCCGTCGTGTAGATAACTACGATACGGGAGGGCTTACCATCTGGCCCCAGTGCTGCAATGATACCGCG
AGACCCACGCTCACCGGCTCCAGATTTATCAGCAATAAACCAGCCAGCCGGAAGGGCCGAGCGCAGAAGT
GGTCCTGCAACTTTATCCGCCTCCATCCAGTCTATTAATTGTTGCCGGGAAGCTAGAGTAAGTAGTTCGC
CAGTTAATAGTTTGCGCAACGTTGTTGCCATTGCTGCAGCCATGAGATTATCAAAAAGGATCTTCACCTA
GATCCTTTTCACGTAGAAAGCCAGTCCGCAGAAACGGTGCTGACCCCGGATGAATGTCAGCTACTGGGCT
ATCTGGACAAGGGAAAACGCAAGCGCAAAGAGAAAGCAGGTAGCTTGCAGTGGGCTTACATGGCGATAGC
TAGACTGGGCGGTTTTATGGACAGCAAGCGAACCGGAATTGCCAGCTGGGGCGCCCTCTGGTAAGGTTGG
GAAGCCCTGCAAAGTAAACTGGATGGCTTTCTTGCCGCCAAGGATCTGATGGCGCAGGGGATCAAGCTCT
GATCAAGAGACAGGATGAGGATCGTTTCGCATGATTGAACAAGATGGATTGCACGCAGGTTCTCCGGCCG
CTTGGGTGGAGAGGCTATTCGGCTATGACTGGGCACAACAGACAATCGGCTGCTCTGATGCCGCCGTGTT
CCGGCTGTCAGCGCAGGGGCGCCCGGTTCTTTTTGTCAAGACCGACCTGTCCGGTGCCCTGAATGAACTG
CAAGACGAGGCAGCGCGGCTATCGTGGCTGGCCACGACGGGCGTTCCTTGCGCAGCTGTGCTCGACGTTG
TCACTGAAGCGGGAAGGGACTGGCTGCTATTGGGCGAAGTGCCGGGGCAGGATCTCCTGTCATCTCACCT
TGCTCCTGCCGAGAAAGTATCCATCATGGCTGATGCAATGCGGCGGCTGCATACGCTTGATCCGGCTACC
TGCCCATTCGACCACCAAGCGAAACATCGCATCGAGCGAGCACGTACTCGGATGGAAGCCGGTCTTGTCG
ATCAGGATGATCTGGACGAAGAGCATCAGGGGCTCGCGCCAGCCGAACTGTTCGCCAGGCTCAAGGCGAG
CATGCCCGACGGCGAGGATCTCGTCGTGACCCATGGCGATGCCTGCTTGCCGAATATCATGGTGGAAAAT
GGCCGCTTTTCTGGATTCATCGACTGTGGCCGGCTGGGTGTGGCGGACCGCTATCAGGACATAGCGTTGG
CTACCCGTGATATTGCTGAAGAGCTTGGCGGCGAATGGGCTGACCGCTTCCTCGTGCTTTACGGTATCGC
CGCTCCCGATTCGCAGCGCATCGCCTTCTATCGCCTTCTTGACGAGTTCTTCTGAATTTTGTTAAAATTT
TTGTTAAATCAGCTCATTTTTTAACCAATAGGCCGAAATCGGCAAAATCCCTTATAAATCAAAAGAATAG
ACCGAGATAGGGT
[37 nt withheld, positions 7574-7610]
AAAGAACGTGGACTCCAACGTCAAAGG
[49 nt withheld, positions 7638-7686]
T
[91 nt withheld, positions 7688-7778]
G
[124 nt withheld, positions 7780-7903]
CCATTCGCCATTCAGGATCGAATTAATTC
Features (pLannotate 1.2.2; 16 found; start..end, strand, type, name):
      9..111     +  repeat_region  ITR: inverted terminal repeat of human adenovirus serotype 5 inverted
    199..349     +  misc_signal    Ad5 Ψ: packaging signal for adenovirus serotype 5
    435..738     +  enhancer       CMV enhancer: human cytomegalovirus immediate early enhancer
    739..942     +  promoter       CMV promoter: human cytomegalovirus (CMV) immediate early promoter
    987..1703    +  CDS            EGFP: EGFP is a basic (constitutively fluorescent) green fluorescent protein published in 1996, derived from Aequorea victoria. It is reported to be a rapidly-maturing weak dimer with moderate acid sensitivity.
   1802..2221    +  CDS            IX: CAP9_ADE05 - Experimental evidence at protein level: Swiss-Prot protein existence level 1. Structural component of the virion that acts as a cement protein on the capsid exterior and forms triskelion structures consisting of three molecules that stabilize three hexon trimers at the center of each icosahedral facet and fixes the peripentonal hexons. Dispensable for assembly. During virus entry, recruits the anterograde motor kinesin-1 to the capsid docked at the nuclear pore complex thereby subjecting the docked capsid to a pulling force. The resulting tension leads to capsid disruption, disper
   2287..3621    -  CDS            IVa2: PKG1_ADE05 - Experimental evidence at protein level: Swiss-Prot protein existence level 1. Component of the packaging machinery which encapsidates the viral DNA into preformed capsids and transcriptional activator of the viral major late promoter (MLP). Binds, along with packaging proteins 2 and 3, to the specific packaging sequence on the left end of viral genomic DNA and displays ATPase activity thereby providing the power stroke of the packaging machinery. The activity of packaging protein IVa2 is stimulated by protein 33K which acts as a terminase. May be the protein that pumps DNA into th
   3994..4155    -  CDS            E4RF2_ADE02 (fragment): Protein predicted: Swiss-Prot protein existence level 4. From Human adenovirus C serotype 2 (HAdV-2) (Human adenovirus 2).
   4206..4589    -  CDS            E4RF1_ADE02: Experimental evidence at protein level: Swiss-Prot protein existence level 1. May modulate tight-junctions functions of infected cells through interactions with PDZ proteins. E4 ORF1 has ben show for Adenovirus 9 to interact with protein involved in tight junction regulation. May play a role in mTOR activation by activating PI3- kinase, thus overriding cellular checkpoint for translation. From Human adenovirus C serotype 2 (HAdV-2) (Human adenovirus 2).
   4899..5001    -  repeat_region  ITR: inverted terminal repeat of human adenovirus serotype 5 inverted
   5021..5075    +  misc_feature   bom (fragment): basis of mobility region from pBR322
   5261..5849    -  rep_origin     ori: high-copy-number ColE1/pMB1/pBR322/pUC origin of replication
   6021..6335    -  CDS            bla(M) (fragment): β-lactamase lacking the signal sequence; bla(M); allows cytosolic expression of β-lactamase
   6380..6649    +  CDS            tnpA (fragment): TN5P_ECOLX - Also known as tnp. Experimental evidence at protein level: Swiss-Prot protein existence level 1. Mediates transposition of transposon Tn5 by a 'cut and paste' mechanism. First, the monomeric transposase binds the 19 bp inverted DNA repeats flanking the transposon. Then, dimerization of the DNA- bound transposase creates a synaptic DNA complex. After nicking of the first DNA strand, excision of the transposon proceeds through a series of intermediates. The transposase then mediates the insertion of the transposon at a new site by strand transfer. The activity of the wild- type tran
   6681..7475    +  CDS            NeoR/KanR: aminoglycoside phosphotransferase from Tn5; aph(3')-II (or nptII); confers resistance to neomycin, kanamycin, and G418 (Geneticin®)
   7545..7903    -  rep_origin     f1 ori (sequence partly withheld): f1 bacteriophage origin of replication; arrow indicates direction of (+) strand synthesis
