[The description below was written by a language model from this plasmid's Addgene catalogue record and pLannotate feature annotations shown in this document.]
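Description:
pShuttle-CMV-GFP is an adenoviral shuttle (transfer) plasmid of about 7.9 kb built on the pShuttle backbone, carrying a synthetic CMV promoter-EGFP cassette of roughly 1.3 kb inserted by restriction cloning between XbaI and BglII sites. In bacteria it replicates from a high-copy ColE1/pUC-type origin and is selected with kanamycin through the Tn5-derived aminoglycoside phosphotransferase (NeoR/KanR). The annotation also picks up an f1 phage origin, a bom fragment, and remnants of β-lactamase and the Tn5 transposase. The last two are partial, so they are presumably non-functional leftovers of vector construction.

The viral portion follows the layout typical of human adenovirus serotype 5 shuttle vectors. A left inverted terminal repeat and the Ad5 Ψ packaging signal sit immediately upstream of the expression cassette, in which the human cytomegalovirus immediate-early enhancer and promoter drive EGFP for constitutive green fluorescence in mammalian cells. No polyadenylation signal is annotated in the feature table. Downstream lie adenoviral sequences encoding protein IX and IVa2, followed by a second block containing E4 ORF1, a fragment of E4 ORF2 and the right ITR. In shuttle plasmids of this kind, such regions serve as left and right homology arms for recombination with an adenoviral backbone plasmid, which places the transgene cassette where the E1 region would be and yields a full-length recombinant genome bounded by the ITRs. The record itself states only that the plasmid is an adenoviral shuttle vector with CMV-EGFP. Its likely use is to generate GFP-expressing recombinant adenovirus, for example as a reporter or control virus for monitoring transduction.
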