Addgene plasmid #128065: pShuttle-CMV-GFP
Purpose: Adenoviral shuttle vector with CMV promoter-EGFP
Depositing lab: Oskar Laur. Depositing organization: Emory University.
Backbone
  Vector backbone: pShuttle
  Vector type: Adenoviral
Growth in bacteria
  Bacterial resistance: Kanamycin, 50 μg/mL
  Growth temperature: 37°C
  Growth strain: NEB Stable
  Copy number: High Copy
Gene/Insert
  Gene/Insert name: CMV promoter-EGFP
  Species: Synthetic
  Insert size (bp): 1335
  Mutation: no
  Cloning method: Restriction Enzyme; 5′ cloning site XbaI (unknown if destroyed); 3′ cloning site BglII (unknown if destroyed)
Terms and licenses: Academic/Nonprofit Terms; Industry Terms: Not Available to Industry
How to cite: pShuttle-CMV-GFP was a gift from Oskar Laur (Addgene plasmid # 128065 ; http://n2t.net/addgene:128065 ; RRID:Addgene_128065)
